Addgene plasmid #55787: pcDNA SF-HERC2 F4
Purpose: Expresses N-terminal 3xFLAG/STREP tagged HERC2(2600-3600aa)
Depositing lab: David Chan. Depositing organization: California Institute of Technology. Publication: Degradation of the Deubiquitinating Enzyme USP33 is Mediated by p97 and the Ubiquitin Ligase HERC2. Chan NC, den Besten W, Sweredoski MJ, Hess S, Deshaies RJ, Chan DC. J Biol Chem. 2014 May 22. pii: jbc.M114.569392. 10.1074/jbc.M114.569392 PubMed 24855649.
Backbone
  Vector backbone: pcDNA3.1+
  Backbone manufacturer: Invitrogen
  Backbone size w/o insert (bp): 5500
  Total vector size (bp): 8625
  Modifications to backbone: The following sequence encoding 3xFLAG/STREP tag was cloned into the NheI/BamHI sites of pcDNA3.1(+): GCTAGCACGCGTCCACCATG gactacaaagaccatgacggtgattataaagatcatgacatcgattacaaggatgacgatgacaag GGGTCGGCCTGGAGCCACCCGCAGTTCGAAAAA GGATCC
  Vector type: Mammalian Expression
  Selectable markers: Neomycin (select with G418)
Growth in bacteria
  Bacterial resistance: Ampicillin, 100 μg/mL
  Growth temperature: 37°C
  Growth strain: DH5alpha
  Copy number: High Copy
Gene/Insert
  Gene/Insert name: 3xFLAG tagged HERC2 (2600-3600aa) (alt name: HERC2)
  Species: H. sapiens (human)
  Insert size (bp): 3140
  GenBank ID: NM_004667.5
  Entrez Gene: HERC2 (a.k.a. D15F37S1, MRT38, SHEP1, jdf2, p528)
  Promoter: CMV
  Tag / fusion protein: 3xFLAG (N terminal on insert); STREP (N terminal on insert)
  Cloning method: Restriction Enzyme; 5′ cloning site XhoI (not destroyed); 3′ cloning site PmeI (not destroyed)
  Sequencing primers: 5′ CGC AAA TGG GCG GTA GGC GTG; 3′ TAG AAG GCA CAG TCG AGG C
Terms and licenses: Academic/Nonprofit Terms; Industry Terms: Not Available to Industry
How to cite: pcDNA SF-HERC2 F4 was a gift from David Chan (Addgene plasmid # 55787 ; http://n2t.net/addgene:55787 ; RRID:Addgene_55787)
