[The description below was written by a language model from this plasmid's Addgene catalogue record.]
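Description:
pcDNA SF-HERC2 F4 is a mammalian expression plasmid built on the pcDNA3.1(+) backbone, with a recorded total size of about 8.6 kb. It is maintained in E. coli as a high-copy plasmid under ampicillin selection, and it carries a neomycin resistance marker so that transfected mammalian cells can be selected with G418, allowing either transient expression or derivation of stable lines.

The backbone was modified by placing a short cassette between the NheI and BamHI sites of the polylinker. This cassette supplies a start codon followed by a 3xFLAG epitope and a STREP affinity tag. Downstream of this tandem tag, a roughly 3.1 kb fragment of human HERC2 encoding residues 2600–3600 was inserted between the XhoI and PmeI sites, both of which remain intact. Transcription is driven by the strong constitutive CMV promoter, so the product is an N-terminally 3xFLAG/STREP-tagged internal segment of HERC2, a very large ubiquitin ligase. The "F4" in the name suggests it is one of a series of fragments covering the protein, although the record does not describe the other members.

The dual tag allows detection and immunoprecipitation through FLAG and affinity capture through the STREP moiety, making the construct suited to pull-down and interaction-mapping experiments. The associated work concerns HERC2- and p97-mediated degradation of the deubiquitinating enzyme USP33, so the fragment could plausibly help define which HERC2 regions are involved, though the record does not say so. No feature table was provided, so this description rests on the catalogue fields alone.
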