>Addgene plasmid #55787 | pcDNA SF-HERC2 F4 | addgene partial sequence | sequence record 92382 | CMV-F 5'-CGCAAATGGGCGGTAGGCGTG-3'
CTATATAAGCAGAGCTCTCTGGCTAACTAGAGAACCCACTGCTTACTGGCTTATCGAAATTAATACGACT
CACTATAGGGAGACCCAAGCTGGCTAGCACGCGTCCACCATGGACTACAAAGACCATGACGGTGATTATA
AAGATCATGACATCGATTACAAGGATGACGATGACAAGGGGTCGGCCTGGAGCCACCCGCAGTTCGAAAA
AGGATCCACTAGTCCAGTGTGGTGGAATTCTGCAGATATCCAGCACAGTGGCGGCCGCTCGAGTGATGGA
TTGCATGATCTCAATGTGCAGTGTGACTGGCAGCAGAAAGGGGGCACCTACTGGGTTAGGTACATTCATG
TGGAACTTATAGGCTATCCTCCACCAAGTTCTTCTTCTCACATCAAGATTGGTGATAAAGTGCGGGTCAA
AGCCTCTGTCACCACACCAAAATACAAATGGGGATCTGTGACTCATCAGAGTGTGGGGGTTGTGAAAGCT
TTCAGTGCCAATGGAAAAGATATCATTGTCGACTTTCCCCAGCAGTCTCACTGGACTGGGTTGCTATCAG
AAATGGAGTTGGTACCCAGTATTCATCCTGGGGTTACGTGTGATGGATGTCAGATGTTTCCTATCAATGG
ATCCAGATTCAAATGCAGAAACTGTGATGACTTTGATTTTTGTGAAACGTGTTTCAAGACCAAAAAACAC
AATACCAGGCATACATTTGGCAGAATAAATGAACCAGGTCAGTCTGCGGTATTTTGTGGCCGTTCTGGAA
AACAGCTGAAGCGTTGCCACAGCAGCCAGCCAGGCATGCTGCTGGACAGCTGGTCCCGCATGGTGAAGAG
CCTGAATGTGTCGTCCTCCGTGAACCAGGCATCCCGTCTCATTGACGGCAGCGAGCCCTGCTGGCAGTCA
TCGGGGTCGCAAGGAAAGCACTGGATTCGTTTGGAGATTTTCCCAGATGTTCTTGTTCATAGATTAAAAA
TGATCGTAGATCCTGCTGACAGTAGCTACATGCCGTCCCTGGTTGTAGTGTCAGGTGGAAATTCCCTGAA
TAACCTTATTGAACTAAAGACAATCAATATTAACCCTTCTGACACCACAGTGCCCCTTCTGAATGACTGC
ACAGAG
