>Addgene plasmid #55787 | pcDNA SF-HERC2 F4 | addgene partial sequence | sequence record 92387 | BGH-rev 5'-TAGAAGGCACAGTCGAGG-3'
GTTTAAACTTATGTGGCCACATCCTCCAACTCGGTGACACAGAGCTCCAACAGCATATCTGCCACCTGTG
GGTAGGCGGTCCCCATGCCGGAAAGCACCGCGGAGAGCACATCCCTGCCCCTGTCCCCGGCCCGGCTGCA
CACTGACAGCTTGAGCAGGTCTACCACCACACGAGTGTCATCCGCAATCAGCAGACTGGTGAACTCATCC
AAGGCCTGAGGCTCCGGACCTGCTGCTTTATTTTGGCTTTCAACATCCTCTTTGGTTTTGGTCATGGTTT
CTGCAATGATGCTTGCGGCTCCCAGGTCATCCGTCACTGGGATAAAAGGCCGAGCGGAGGCTGAGGGGGC
CGACGGAGTCACTGCAGAGGGGGTCACTGCGTCCTCAGAGGAAACAATCTCTCTCTTTTCTTGCCATGGA
TTTGGACTCAGTCTGTCTTCGATATCAACAGCCAGCATGCATTCTTCTCCATTCATGGGACTAGCCATCG
CAGATGCGTCGGAAGGGGCCGCCGAGGAGAACGAGGGGCACTCCACCGGGGCGATCATGGCGGCCGGCAT
CAGGGCCCCGACAACAGCATCTCTGGCATACATGATTTGCAATGCTGTAAGAATATGCGATAAGGCCTGC
TGTTTGGCCAGATTTCCATCCAATGACAAGAGAATCTTGGCAAGAGAAGGGCGATTTGGCTTAGAATTAC
TTGCACCACTTATTTTATTACTGGCAGCAGAAGAATCAGCATCTGAAGGCACGCCTAAATAGGAAGCACC
TAAAGGGTCTCTTGCAGTCTGGAAGAGGACGGGCTCGTGGACAGAGGGCGTGGCCACATCCACAGTTGTC
CACGCCACACTGTGGGACGACCCACAAGCCACGCGTGTGATCTTCTGGCCTTCTAAGCCTTGCACGAGTG
TGGGCTTCCTGTTAACCGTGGTCGTGCCATTGCCCTGCTGGCCGTGGTCGTTGTCACCCCAAGCATACAC
CTGCCCCGAGTCCGTGACCGCCAGGCAGTGCAGGGCCCCGACAGCCACATGCACGATCTTCTTCCCTCTC
AGCCCTTCCACCACCTGTGGTTTCCGCACGTGCACGTCAGAGCCGTGGCCCAATCTGAAGTAATCCCCCT
TTCCCCATGTCCACACCACT
